>Addgene plasmid #152252 | pGBW-m4134069 | addgene full sequence | sequence record 325544 | Addgene NGS Result
CACCATGAAAATTATTCTTTTCTTGGCACTGATAACACTCGCTACTTGTGAGCTTTATCACTACCAAGAG
TGTGTTAGAGGTACAACAGTACTTTTAAAAGAACCTTGCTCTTCTGGAACATACGAGGGCAATTCACCAT
TTCATCCTCTAGCTGATAACAAATTTGCACTGACTTGCTTTAGCACTCAATTTGCTTTTGCTTGTCCTGA
CGGCGTAAAACACGTCTATCAGTTACGTGCCAGATCAGTTTCACCTAAACTGTTCATCAGACAAGAGGAA
GTTCAAGAACTTTACTCTCCAATTTTTCTTATTGTTGCGGCAATAGTGTTTATAACACTTTGCTTCACAC
TCAAAAGAAAGACAGAAGAAAACCTTTACTTTCAGTCGGGGAAACCTATACCCAATCCACTTCTCGGCTT
AGATTCTACCTAAGGATCCGCAGGCCTCTGCTAGCTTGACTGACTGAGATACAGCGTACCTTCAGCTCAC
AGACATGATAAGATACATTGATGAGTTTGGACAAACCACAACTAGAATGCAGTGAAAAAAATGCTTTATT
TGTGAAATTTGTGATGCTATTGCTTTATTTGTAACCATTATAAGCTGCAATAAACAAGTTAACAACAACA
ATTGCATTCATTTTATGTTTCAGGTTCAGGGGGAGGTGTGGGAGGTTTTTTAAAGCAAGTAAAACCTCTA
CAAATGTGGTATTGGCCCATCTCTATCGGTATCGTAGCATAACCCCTTGGGGCCTCTAAACGGGTCTTGA
GGGGTTTTTTGTGCCCCTCGGGCCGGATTGCTATCTACCGGCATTGGCGCAGAAAAAAATGCCTGATGCG
ACGCTGCGCGTCTTATACTCCCACATATGCCAGATTCAGCAACGGATACGGCTTCCCCAACTTGCCCACT
TCCATACGTGTCCTCCTTACCAGAAATTTATCCTTAAGGTCGTCAGCTATCCTGCAGGCGATCTCTCGAT
TTCGATCAAGACATTCCTTTAATGGTCTTTTCTGGACACCACTAGGGGTCAGAAGTAGTTCATCAAACTT
TCTTCCCTCCCTAATCTCATTGGTTACCTTGGGCTATCGAAACTTAATTAACCAGTCAAGTCAGCTACTT
GGCGAGATCGACTTGTCTGGGTTTCGACTACGCTCAGAATTGCGTCAGTCAAGTTCGATCTGGTCCTTGC
TATTGCACCCGTTCTCCGATTACGAGTTTCATTTAAATCATGTGAGCAAAAGGCCAGCAAAAGGCCAGGA
ACCGTAAAAAGGCCGCGTTGCTGGCGTTTTTCCATAGGCTCCGCCCCCCTGACGAGCATCACAAAAATCG
ACGCTCAAGTCAGAGGTGGCGAAACCCGACAGGACTATAAAGATACCAGGCGTTTCCCCCTGGAAGCTCC
CTCGTGCGCTCTCCTGTTCCGACCCTGCCGCTTACCGGATACCTGTCCGCCTTTCTCCCTTCGGGAAGCG
TGGCGCTTTCTCATAGCTCACGCTGTAGGTATCTCAGTTCGGTGTAGGTCGTTCGCTCCAAGCTGGGCTG
TGTGCACGAACCCCCCGTTCAGCCCGACCGCTGCGCCTTATCCGGTAACTATCGTCTTGAGTCCAACCCG
GTAAGACACGACTTATCGCCACTGGCAGCAGCCACTGGTAACAGGATTAGCAGAGCGAGGTATGTAGGCG
GTGCTACAGAGTTCTTGAAGTGGTGGCCTAACTACGGCTACACTAGAAGAACAGTATTTGGTATCTGCGC
TCTGCTGAAGCCAGTTACCTTCGGAAAAAGAGTTGGTAGCTCTTGATCCGGCAAACAAACCACCGCTGGT
AGCGGTGGTTTTTTTGTTTGCAAGCAGCAGATTACGCGCAGAAAAAAAGGATCTCAAGAAGATCCTTTGA
TCTTTTCTACGGGGTCTGACGCTCAGTGGAACGAAAACTCACGTTAAGGGATTTTGGTCATGAGATTATC
AAAAAGGATCTTCACCTAGATCCTTTTAAATTAAAAATGAAGTTTTAAATCAATCTAAAGTATATATGAG
TAAACTTGGTCTGACAGTTACCAATGCTTAATCAGTGAGGCACCTATCTCAGCGATCTGTCTATTTCGTT
CATCCATAGTTGCATTTAAATTTCCGAACTCTCCAAGGCCCTCGTCGGAAAATCTTCAAACCTTTCGTCC
GATCCATCTTGCAGGCTACCTCTCGAACGAACTATCGCAAGTCTCTTGGCCGGCCTTGCGCCTTGGCTAT
TGCTTGGCAGCGCCTATCGCCAGGTATTACTCCAATCCCGAATATCCGAGATCGGGATCACCCGAGAGAA
GTTCAACCTACATCCTCAATCCCGATCTATCCGAGATCCGAGGAATATCGAAATCGGGGCGCGCCTGGCC
TCCGCGCCGGGTTTTGGCGCCTCCCGCGGGCGCCCCCCTCGTCACGGCGAGCGCTGCCACGTCAGACGAA
GGGCGCAGGAGCGTCCTGATCCTTCCGCCCGGACGCTCAGGACAGCGGCCCGCTGCTCATAAGACTCGGC
CTTAGAACCCCAGTATCAGCAGAAGGACATTTTAGGACGGGACTTGGGTGACTCTAGGGCACTGGTTTTC
TTTCCAGAGAGCGGAACAGGCGAGGAAAAGTAGTCCCTTCTCGGCGATTCTGCGGAGGGATCTCCGTGGG
GCGGTGAACGCCGATGATTATATAAGGACGCGCCGGGTGTGGCACAGCTAGTTCCGTCGCAGCCGGGATT
TGGGTCGCGGTTCTTGTTTGTGGATCGCTGTGATCGTCACTTGGTGAGTAGCGGGCTGCTGGGCTGGCCG
GGGCTTTCGTGGCCGCCGGGCCGCTCGGTGGGACGGAAGCGTGTGGAGAGACCGCCAAGGGCTGTAGTCT
GGGTCCGCGAGCAAGGTTGCCCTGAACTGGGGGTTGGGGGGAGCGCAGCAAAATGGCGGCTGTTCCCGAG
TCTTGAATGGAAGACGCTTGTGAGGCGGGCTGTGAGGTCGTTGAAACAAGGTGGGGGGCATGGTGGGCGG
CAAGAACCCAAGGTCTTGAGCCCTTCGCTAATGCGGGAAAGCTCTTATTCGGGTGAGATGGGCTGGGCAC
CATCTGGGGACCCTGACGTGAAGTTTGTCACTGACTGGAGAACTCGGTTTGTCGTCTGTTGCGGGGGCGG
CAGTTATGGCGGTGCCGTTGGGCAGTGCACCCGTACCTTTGGGAGCGCGCGCCCTCGTCGTGTCGTGACG
TCACCCGTTCTGTTGGCTTATAATGCAGGGTGGGGCCACCTGCCGGTAGGTGTGCGGTAGGCTTTTCTCC
GTCGCAGGACGCAGGGTTCGGGCCTAGGGTAGGCTCTCCTGAATCGACAGGCGCCGGACCTCTGGTGAGG
GGAGGGATAAGTGAGGCGTCAGTTTCTTTGGTCGGTTTTATGTACCTATCTTCTTAAGTAGCTGAAGCTC
CGGTTTTGAACTATGCGCTCGGGGTTGGCGAGTGTGTTTTGTGAAGTTTTTTAGGCACCTTTTGAAATGT
AATCATTTGGGTCAATATGTAATTTTCAGTGTTAGACTTGTAAATTGTCCGCTAAATTCTGGCCGTTTTT
GGCTTTTTTGTTAGACAACATGGGTAAAAAGCCTGAACTCACCGCGACGTCTGTCGAGAAGTTTCTGATC
GAAAAGTTCGACAGCGTCTCCGACCTGATGCAGCTCTCGGAGGGCGAAGAATCTCGTGCTTTCAGCTTCG
ATGTAGGAGGGCGTGGATATGTCCTGCGGGTAAATAGCTGCGCCGATGGTTTCTACAAAGATCGTTATGT
TTATCGGCACTTTGCATCCGCCGCGCTCCCGATTCCGGAAGTGCTTGACATTGGGGAGTTCAGCGAGAGC
CTGACCTATTGCATCTCCCGCCGTGCACAGGGTGTCACGTTGCAAGACCTGCCTGAAACCGAACTGCCCG
CTGTTCTGCAGCCGGTCGCGGAGGCAATGGATGCCATCGCTGCCGCCGATCTTAGCCAGACGAGCGGGTT
CGGCCCATTCGGACCGCAAGGAATCGGTCAATACACTACATGGCGTGATTTCATATGCGCGATTGCTGAT
CCCCATGTGTATCACTGGCAAACTGTGATGGACGACACCGTCAGTGCGTCCGTCGCGCAGGCTCTCGATG
AGCTGATGCTTTGGGCCGAGGACTGCCCCGAAGTCCGGCACCTCGTGCACGCGGATTTCGGCTCCAACAA
TGTCCTGACGGACAATGGCCGCATAACAGCGGTCATTGACTGGAGCGAGGCGATGTTCGGGGATTCCCAA
TACGAGGTCGCCAACATCTTCTTCTGGAGGCCGTGGTTGGCTTGTATGGAGCAGCAGACGCGCTACTTCG
AGCGGAGGCATCCGGAGCTTGCAGGATCGCCCCGGCTCCGGGCGTATATGCTCCGCATTGGTCTTGACCA
ACTCTATCAGAGCTTGGTTGACGGCAATTTCGATGATGCAGCTTGGGCGCAGGGTCGATGCGACGCAATC
GTCCGATCCGGAGCCGGGACTGTCGGGCGTACACAAATCGCCCGCAGAAGCGCCGCCGTCTGGACCGATG
GCTGTGTAGAAGTACTCGCCGATAGTGGAAACCGACGCCCCAGCACTCGTCCGAGGGCAAAGGAATAAGC
TAGTATGTAAGCCTAGTCTTAGATAATAAAATCGCTATCCATCGAAGATGGATGTGTGTTGGTTTTTTGT
GTGTGTAACGCTAGGCGCGCCTGGTGTACCGAGAACGATCCTCTCAGTGCGAGTCTCGACGATCCATATC
GTTGCTTGGCAGTCAGCCAGTCGGAATCCAGCTTGGGACCCAGGAAGTCCAATCGTCAGATATTGTACTC
AAGCCTGGTCACGGCAGCGTACCGATCTGTTTAAACCTAGATATTGATAGTCTGATCGGTCAACGTATAA
TCGAGTCCTAGCTTTTGCAAACATCTATCAAGAGACAGGATCAGCAGGAGGCTTTCGCATGAGTATTCAA
CATTTCCGTGTCGCCCTTATTCCCTTTTTTGCGGCATTTTGCCTTCCTGTTTTTGCTCACCCAGAAACGC
TGGTGAAAGTAAAAGATGCTGAAGATCAGTTGGGTGCGCGAGTGGGTTACATCGAACTGGATCTCAACAG
CGGTAAGATCCTTGAGAGTTTTCGCCCCGAAGAACGCTTTCCAATGATGAGCACTTTTAAAGTTCTGCTA
TGTGGCGCGGTATTATCCCGTATTGACGCCGGGCAAGAGCAACTCGGTCGCCGCATACACTATTCTCAGA
ATGACTTGGTTGAGTATTCACCAGTCACAGAAAAGCATCTTACGGATGGCATGACAGTAAGAGAATTATG
CAGTGCTGCCATAACCATGAGTGATAACACTGCGGCCAACTTACTTCTGACAACGATTGGAGGACCGAAG
GAGCTAACCGCTTTTTTGCACAACATGGGGGATCATGTAACTCGCCTTGATCGTTGGGAACCGGAGCTGA
ATGAAGCCATACCAAACGACGAGCGTGACACCACGATGCCTGTAGCAATGGCAACAACCTTGCGTAAACT
ATTAACTGGCGAACTACTTACTCTAGCTTCCCGGCAACAGTTGATAGACTGGATGGAGGCGGATAAAGTT
GCAGGACCACTTCTGCGCTCGGCCCTTCCGGCTGGCTGGTTTATTGCTGATAAATCTGGAGCCGGTGAGC
GTGGGTCTCGCGGTATCATTGCAGCACTGGGGCCAGATGGTAAGCCCTCCCGTATCGTAGTTATCTACAC
GACGGGGAGTCAGGCAACTATGGATGAACGAAATAGACAGATCGCTGAGATAGGTGCCTCACTGATTAAG
CATTGGTAACCGATTCTAGGTGCATTGGCGCAGAAAAAAATGCCTGATGCGACGCTGCGCGTCTTATACT
CCCACATATGCCAGATTCAGCAACGGATACGGCTTCCCCAACTTGCCCACTTCCATACGTGTCCTCCTTA
CCAGAAATTTATCCTTAAGATCCCGAATCGTTTAAACTCGACTCTGGCTCTATCGAATCTCCGTCGTTTC
GAGCTTACGCGAACAGCCGTGGCGCTCATTTGCTCGTCGGGCATCGAATCTCGTCAGCTATCGTCAGCTT
ACCTTTTTGGCAGCGATCGCGGCTCCCGACATCTTGGACCATTAGCTCCACAGGTATCTTCTTCCCTCTA
GTGGTCATAACAGCAGCTTCAGCTACCTCTCAATTCAAAAAACCCCTCAAGACCCGTTTAGAGGCCCCAA
GGGGTTATGCTATCAATCGTTGCGTTACACACACAAAAAACCAACACACATCCATCTTCGATGGATAGCG
ATTTTATTATCTAACTGCTGATCGAGTGTAGCCAGATCTAGTAATCAATTACGGGGTCATTAGTTCATAG
CCCATATATGGAGTTCCGCGTTACATAACTTACGGTAAATGGCCCGCCTGGCTGACCGCCCAACGACCCC
CGCCCATTGACGTCAATAATGACGTATGTTCCCATAGTAACGCCAATAGGGACTTTCCATTGACGTCAAT
GGGTGGAGTATTTACGGTAAACTGCCCACTTGGCAGTACATCAAGTGTATCATATGCCAAGTACGCCCCC
TATTGACGTCAATGACGGTAAATGGCCCGCCTGGCATTATGCCCAGTACATGACCTTATGGGACTTTCCT
ACTTGGCAGTACATCTACGTATTAGTCATCGCTATTACCATGCTGATGCGGTTTTGGCAGTACATCAATG
GGCGTGGATAGCGGTTTGACTCACGGGGATTTCCAAGTCTCCACCCCATTGACGTCAATGGGAGTTTGTT
TTGGCACCAAAATCAACGGGACTTTCCAAAATGTCGTAACAACTCCGCCCCATTGACGCAAATGGGCGGT
AGGCGTGTACGGTGGGAGGTCTATATAAGCAGAGCTGGTTTAGTGAACCGTCAGATCAGATCTTTGTCGA
TCCTACCATCCACTCGACACACCCGCCAGCGGCCGC
Features (pLannotate 1.2.2; 19 found; start..end, strand, type, name):
      5..367     +  CDS            NS7A_SARS2: Experimental evidence at protein level: Swiss-Prot protein existence level 1. Plays a role as antagonist of host tetherin (BST2), disrupting its antiviral effect. Acts by binding to BST2 thereby interfering with its glycosylation. May suppress small interfering RNA (siRNA). May bind to host ITGAL, thereby playing a role in attachment or modulation of leukocytes. From Severe acute respiratory syndrome coronavirus 2 (2019-nCoV) (SARS-CoV-2).
    499..620     -  polyA_signal   SV40 poly(A) signal: SV40 polyadenylation signal
    643..712     -  CDS            large T antigen (fragment): large T antigen from SV40 (simian virus 40)
    735..781     +  terminator     T7 terminator: transcription terminator for bacteriophage T7 RNA polymerase
    811..947     +  terminator     rrnG terminator: transcription terminator from the E. coli ribosomal RNA rrnG operon (Albrechtsen et al., 1991)
    992..1063    +  misc_feature   3' β-globin insulator: insulator downstream of the human β-globin locus (Farrell et al., 2002)
   1289..1877    -  rep_origin     ori: high-copy-number ColE1/pMB1/pBR322/pUC origin of replication
   2049..2113    -  CDS            bla(M) (fragment): β-lactamase lacking the signal sequence; bla(M); allows cytosolic expression of β-lactamase
   2377..3586    +  promoter       UbC promoter: human ubiquitin C promoter
   3596..4617    +  CDS            HygR (fragment): hygromycin B phosphotransferase confers resistance to hygromycin
   4645..4693    +  polyA_signal   poly(A) signal: synthetic polyadenylation signal
   4959..5819    +  CDS            AmpR: β-lactamase; bla; confers resistance to ampicillin, carbenicillin, and related antibiotics
   5832..5968    +  terminator     rrnG terminator: transcription terminator from the E. coli ribosomal RNA rrnG operon (Albrechtsen et al., 1991)
   6120..6191    +  misc_feature   5' β-globin insulator: insulator upstream of the human β-globin locus (Farrell et al., 2002)
   6196..6242    -  terminator     T7 terminator: transcription terminator for bacteriophage T7 RNA polymerase
   6260..6308    -  polyA_signal   poly(A) signal: synthetic polyadenylation signal
   6389..6692    +  enhancer       CMV enhancer: human cytomegalovirus immediate early enhancer
   6765..6782    -  promoter       CMV promoter (fragment): human cytomegalovirus (CMV) immediate early promoter
   6845..6896    +  promoter       CMVd2 promoter: truncated human cytomegalovirus (CMV) immediate early promoter that yields moderately reduced expression relative to the full-length promoter
