[The description below was written by a language model from this plasmid's Addgene catalogue record and pLannotate feature annotations shown in this document.]
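Description:
pGBW-m4134069 is a mammalian expression plasmid built on the pTwist_CMV_Hygro_6 backbone and carrying the wild-type ORF7a coding sequence of SARS-CoV-2. In bacteria it is maintained at high copy through a ColE1/pUC-type origin and selected with ampicillin via a full-length β-lactamase gene. For selection in mammalian cells it carries a hygromycin B phosphotransferase gene driven by the human ubiquitin C promoter and terminated by a synthetic poly(A) signal, which allows enrichment or stable line generation under hygromycin.

The ORF7a insert sits downstream of a CMV enhancer and CMV immediate-early promoter elements. The annotation detects these promoter elements as a short fragment and a truncated CMVd2-type match rather than as a single full-length promoter feature. An SV40 polyadenylation signal is annotated downstream of the insert, although on the reverse strand. The catalogue lists a backbone-encoded C-terminal tag consisting of a TEV-cleavable linker followed by a V5 epitope, which would permit detection or pull-down and subsequent tag removal. These tag elements are not individually called in the feature table, although there is unannotated space between the end of the ORF7a match and the poly(A) signal. The expression unit is flanked by short 5' and 3' β-globin insulator elements, and by T7 and rrnG terminators plus an additional synthetic poly(A) signal, an arrangement that helps isolate it from transcriptional read-through from neighbouring regions.

ORF7a is an accessory protein annotated as an antagonist of host tetherin (BST2). The construct is suited to expressing tagged ORF7a in mammalian cells for studies of its localisation, interactions and function.
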