Addgene plasmid #152252: pGBW-m4134069
Purpose: Mammalian expression plasmid for SARS-CoV-2 ORF7a protein
Depositing lab: Ginkgo Bioworks & Benjie Chen. Depositing organization: Ginkgo Bioworks.
Backbone
  Vector backbone: pTwist_CMV_Hygro_6
  Backbone size w/o insert (bp): 6525
  Vector type: Mammalian Expression
  Selectable markers: Hygromycin
Growth in bacteria
  Bacterial resistance: Ampicillin, 100 μg/mL
  Growth temperature: 37°C
  Growth strain: DH5alpha
  Copy number: High Copy
Gene/Insert
  Gene/Insert name: SARS-CoV-2 ORF7a protein
  Species: Severe acute respiratory syndrome coronavirus 2
  Insert size (bp): 359
  Mutation: wt
  Entrez Gene: ORF7a (a.k.a. GU280_gp07)
  Promoter: CMV
  Tag / fusion protein: Cleavable TEV;V5 (C terminal on backbone)
  Cloning method: Unknown
Resource information
  A portion of this plasmid was derived from a plasmid made by: GinkgoBioworks
Depositor comments: NCBI reference sequence: YP_009724395.1
How to cite: pGBW-m4134069 was a gift from Ginkgo Bioworks & Benjie Chen (Addgene plasmid # 152252 ; http://n2t.net/addgene:152252 ; RRID:Addgene_152252)
